>Addgene plasmid #216989 | pET26b(modified)-Sm-F | addgene full sequence | sequence record 445875 | Addgene NGS Result
AGTAAGGCAACCCCGCCAGCCTAGCCGGGTCCTCAACGACAGGAGCACGATCATGCGCACCCGTGGGGCC
GCCATGCCGGCGATAATGGCCTGCTTCTCGCCGAAACGTTTGGTGGCGGGACCAGTGACGAAGGCTTGAG
CGAGGGCGTGCAAGATTCCGAATACCGCAAGCGACAGGCCGATCATCGTCGCGCTCCAGCGAAAGCGGTC
CTCGCCGAAAATGACCCAGAGCGCTGCCGGCACCTGTCCTACGAGTTGCATGATAAAGAAGACAGTCATA
AGTGCGGCGACGATAGTCATGCCCCGCGCCCACCGGAAGGAGCTGACTGGGTTGAAGGCTCTCAAGGGCA
TCGGTCGAGATCCCGGTGCCTAATGAGTGAGCTAACTTACATTAATTGCGTTGCGCTCACTGCCCGCTTT
CCAGTCGGGAAACCTGTCGTGCCAGCTGCATTAATGAATCGGCCAACGCGCGGGGAGAGGCGGTTTGCGT
ATTGGGCGCCAGGGTGGTTTTTCTTTTCACCAGTGAGACGGGCAACAGCTGATTGCCCTTCACCGCCTGG
CCCTGAGAGAGTTGCAGCAAGCGGTCCACGCTGGTTTGCCCCAGCAGGCGAAAATCCTGTTTGATGGTGG
TTAACGGCGGGATATAACATGAGCTGTCTTCGGTATCGTCGTATCCCACTACCGAGATATCCGCACCAAC
GCGCAGCCCGGACTCGGTAATGGCGCGCATTGCGCCCAGCGCCATCTGATCGTTGGCAACCAGCATCGCA
GTGGGAACGATGCCCTCATTCAGCATTTGCATGGTTTGTTGAAAACCGGACATGGCACTCCAGTCGCCTT
CCCGTTCCGCTATCGGCTGAATTTGATTGCGAGTGAGATATTTATGCCAGCCAGCCAGACGCAGACGCGC
CGAGACAGAACTTAATGGGCCCGCTAACAGCGCGATTTGCTGGTGACCCAATGCGACCAGATGCTCCACG
CCCAGTCGCGTACCGTCTTCATGGGAGAAAATAATACTGTTGATGGGTGTCTGGTCAGAGACATCAAGAA
ATAACGCCGGAACATTAGTGCAGGCAGCTTCCACAGCAATGGCATCCTGGTCATCCAGCGGATAGTTAAT
GATCAGCCCACTGACGCGTTGCGCGAGAAGATTGTGCACCGCCGCTTTACAGGCTTCGACGCCGCTTCGT
TCTACCATCGACACCACCACGCTGGCACCCAGTTGATCGGCGCGAGATTTAATCGCCGCGACAATTTGCG
ACGGCGCGTGCAGGGCCAGACTGGAGGTGGCAACGCCAATCAGCAACGACTGTTTGCCCGCCAGTTGTTG
TGCCACGCGGTTGGGAATGTAATTCAGCTCCGCCATCGCCGCTTCCACTTTTTCCCGCGTTTTCGCAGAA
ACGTGGCTGGCCTGGTTCACCACGCGGGAAACGGTCTGATAAGAGACACCGGCATACTCTGCGACATCGT
ATAACGTTACTGGTTTCACATTCACCACCCTGAATTGACTCTCTTCCGGGCGCTATCATGCCATACCGCG
AAAGGTTTTGCGCCATTCGATGGTGTCCGGGATCTCGACGCTCTCCCTTATGCGACTCCTGCATTAGGAA
GCAGCCCAGTAGTAGGTTGAGGCCGTTGAGCACCGCCGCCGCAAGGAATGGTGCATGCAAGGAGATGGCG
CCCAACAGTCCCCCGGCCACGGGGCCTGCCACCATACCCACGCCGAAACAAGCGCTCATGAGCCCGAAGT
GGCGAGCCCGATCTTCCCCATCGGTGATGTCGGCGATATAGGCGCCAGCAACCGCACCTGTGGCGCCGGT
GATGCCGGCCACGATGCGTCCGGCGTAGAGGATCGAGATCTCGATCCCGCGAAATTAATACGACTCACTA
TAGGGGAATTGTGAGCGGATAACAATTCCCCTCTAGAAATAATTTTGTTTAACTTTAAGAAGGAGATATA
CATATGGTGACCGGCTACCGGCTGTTCGAGGAGATTCTGGTTTCTCAAGGCAGTTCAGGTGGTGGCGGGA
GCGGAGGTGGAGGCTCGAGCGGTAGTGAAACAAACGAAACAGGTATTTATATTTTTAGCGCCATTCAAAC
GGATAAAGACGAAGAATTTGGCGCCGTGGAAGTAGAAGGAACAAAAGCTGAAACATTTTTGATTCGCTAC
AAAGACGCGGCTATGGTAGCAGCTGAAGTACCGATGAAAATTTATCATCCTAATCGCCAAAATTTATTAA
TGCATCAAAACGCAGTAGCAGCGATTATGGACAAGAACGATACGGTTATTCCAATCAGCTTTGGGAATGT
ATTCAAATCAAAAGAAGACGTAAAAGTTCTTTTGGAAAACCTTTATCCGCAGTTTGAAAAGCTGTTTCCA
GCGATCAAAGGAAAAATTGAAGTCGGTTTAAAAGTAATTGGGAAAAAAGAATGGCTTGAGAAAAAAGTAA
ACGAAAATCCTGAACTTGAGAAAGTATCAGCATCCGTAAAAGGAAAATCAGAAGCAGCCGGTTATTATGA
GCGTATTCAACTTGGAGGAATGGCTCAAAAGATGTTTACTTCCCTGCAAAAAGAAGTCAAGACAGATGTG
TTTTCTCCGCTTGAAGAAGCAGCGGAAGCAGCAAAAGCAAATGAGCCAACGGGCGAAACGATGCTTTTAA
ACGCGTCTTTCTTAATTAACCGAGAAGATGAAGCGAAGTTTGATGAAAAAGTAAATGAAGCGCATGAAAA
CTGGAAAGACAAAGCCGATTTTCATTACAGCGGTCCTTGGCCTGCTTATAATTTTGTGAACATTCGCCTA
AAAGTAGAAGAGAAATAAGGCTGTTTTGGCGGATGAGAGAAGATTGAGATCCGGCTGCTAACAAAGCCCG
AAAGGAAGCTGAGTTGGCTGCTGCCACCGCTGAGCAATAACTAGCATAACCCCTTGGGGCCTCTAAACGG
GTCTTGAGGGGTTTTTTGCTGAAAGGAGGAACTATATCCGGATTGGCGAATGGG
[124 nt withheld, positions 2995-3118]
C
[91 nt withheld, positions 3120-3210]
A
[49 nt withheld, positions 3212-3260]
CCTTTGACGTTGGAGTCCACGTTCTTT
[37 nt withheld, positions 3288-3324]
ACCCTATCTCGGTCTATTCTTTTGATTTATAAGGGATTTTGCCGATTTCGGCCTATTGGTTAAAAAATGA
GCTGATTTAACAAAAATTTAACGCGAATTTTAACAAAATATTAACGCTTACAATTTAGGTGGCACTTTTC
GGGGAAATGTGCGCGGAACCCCTATTTGTTTATTTTTCTAAATACATTCAAATATGTATCCGCTCATGAA
TTAATTCTTAGAAAAACTCATCGAGCATCAAATGAAACTGCAATTTATTCATATCAGGATTATCAATACC
ATATTTTTGAAAAAGCCGTTTCTGTAATGAAGGAGAAAACTCACCGAGGCAGTTCCATAGGATGGCAAGA
TCCTGGTATCGGTCTGCGATTCCGACTCGTCCAACATCAATACAACCTATTAATTTCCCCTCGTCAAAAA
TAAGGTTATCAAGTGAGAAATCACCATGAGTGACGACTGAATCCGGTGAGAATGGCAAAAGTTTATGCAT
TTCTTTCCAGACTTGTTCAACAGGCCAGCCATTACGCTCGTCATCAAAATCACTCGCATCAACCAAACCG
TTATTCATTCGTGATTGCGCCTGAGCGAGACGAAATACGCGATCGCTGTTAAAAGGACAATTACAAACAG
GAATCGAATGCAACCGGCGCAGGAACACTGCCAGCGCATCAACAATATTTTCACCTGAATCAGGATATTC
TTCTAATACCTGGAATGCTGTTTTCCCGGGGATCGCAGTGGTGAGTAACCATGCATCATCAGGAGTACGG
ATAAAATGCTTGATGGTCGGAAGAGGCATAAATTCCGTCAGCCAGTTTAGTCTGACCATCTCATCTGTAA
CATCATTGGCAACGCTACCTTTGCCATGTTTCAGAAACAACTCTGGCGCATCGGGCTTCCCATACAATCG
ATAGATTGTCGCACCTGATTGCCCGACATTATCGCGAGCCCATTTATACCCATATAAATCAGCATCCATG
TTGGAATTTAATCGCGGCCTAGAGCAAGACGTTTCCCGTTGAATATGGCTCATAACACCCCTTGTATTAC
TGTTTATGTAAGCAGACAGTTTTATTGTTCATGACCAAAATCCCTTAACGTGAGTTTTCGTTCCACTGAG
CGTCAGACCCCGTAGAAAAGATCAAAGGATCTTCTTGAGATCGTTTTGGTCTGCGCGTAATCTCTTGCTC
TGAAAACGGAAAAACCGCCTTGCAGGGCGGTTTTTCGAAGGTTCTCTGAACTACCAACTCTTTGAACCGA
GGTAACTGGCTTGGAGGAGCGCAGTCACCAAAACTTGTCCTTTCAGTTTAGCCTTAACCGGCGCATGACT
TCAAGACTAACTCCTCTAAATCAATTACCAGTGGCTGCTGCCAGTGGTGCTTTTGCATGTCTTTCCGGGT
TGGACTCAAGACGATAGTTACCGGATAAGGCGCAGCGGTCGGACTGAACGGGGGGTTCGTGCATACAGTC
CAGCTTGGAGCGAACTGCCTACCCGGAACTGAGTGTCAGGCGTGGAATGAGACAAACGCGGCCATAACAG
CGGAATGACACCGGTAAACCGAAAGGCAGGAACAGGAGAGCGCACGAGGGAGCCGCCAGGGGGAAACGCC
TGGTATCTTTATAGTCCTGTCGGGTTTCGCCACCACTGATTTGAGCGTCAGATTTCGTGATGCTTGTCAG
GGGGGCGGAGCCTATGGAAAAACGTATGGAAAAACGCCAGCAACGCGGCCTTTTTACGGTTCCTGGCCTT
TTGCTGGCCTTTTGCTCACATGTTCTTTCCTGCGTTATCCCCTGATTCTGTGGATAACCGTATTACCGCC
TTTGAGTGAGCTGATACCGCTCGCCGCAGCCGAACGACCGAGCGCAGCGAGTCAGTGAGCGAGGAAGCGG
AAGAGCGCCTGATGCGGTATTTTCTCCTTACGCATCTGTGCGGTATTTCACACCGCAATGGTGCACTCTC
AGTACAATCTGCTCTGATGCCGCATAGTTAAGCCAGTATACACTCCGCTATCGCTACGTGACTGGGTCAT
GGCTGCGCCCCGACACCCGCCAACACCCGCTGACGCGCCCTGACGGGCTTGTCTGCTCCCGGCATCCGCT
TACAGACAAGCTGTGACCGTCTCCGGGAGCTGCATGTGTCAGAGGTTTTCACCGTCATCACCGAAACGCG
CGAGGCAGCTGCGGTAAAGCTCATCAGCGTGGTCGTGAAGCGATTCACAGATGTCTGCCTGTTCATCCGC
GTCCAGCTCGTTGAGTTTCTCCAGAAGCGTTAATGTCTGGCTTCTGATAAAGCGGGCCATGTTAAGGGCG
GTTTTTTCCTGTTTGGTCACTGATGCCTCCGTGTAAGGGGGATTTCTGTTCATGGGGGTAATGATACCGA
TGAAACGAGAGAGGATGCTCACGATACGGGTTACTGATGATGAACATGCCCGGTTACTGGAACGTTGTGA
GGGTAAACAACTGGCGGTATGGATGCGGCGGGACCAGAGAAAAATCACTCAGGGTCAATGCCAGCGCTTC
GTTAATACAGATGTAGGTGTTCCACAGGGTAGCCAGCAGCATCCTGCGATGCAGATCCGGAACATAATGG
TGCAGGGCGCTGACTTCCGCGTTTCCAGACTTTACGAAACACGGAAACCGAAGACCATTCATGTTGTTGC
TCAGGTCGCAGACGTTTTGCAGCAGCAGTCGCTTCACGTTCGCTCGCGTATCGGTGATTCATTCTGCTAA
CC
Features (pLannotate 1.2.2; 18 found; start..end, strand, type, name):
     67..358     -  CDS            TcR (fragment): tetracycline efflux protein; tet; confers resistance to tetracycline
    373..394     -  protein_bind   CAP binding site: CAP binding activates transcription in the presence of cAMP. E. coli catabolite activator protein
    407..1489    -  CDS            lacI: lac repressor; lacI; The lac repressor binds to the lac operator to inhibit transcription in E. coli. This inhibition can be relieved by adding lactose or isopropyl-β-D-thiogalactopyranoside (IPTG).
   1490..1567    -  promoter       lacI promoter: lacI
   1575..1854    -  CDS            TcR (fragment): tetracycline efflux protein; tet; confers resistance to tetracycline
   1876..1894    +  promoter       T7 promoter: promoter for bacteriophage T7 RNA polymerase
   1895..1919    +  protein_bind   lac operator: The lac repressor binds to the lac operator to inhibit transcription in E. coli. This inhibition can be relieved by adding lactose or isopropyl-β-D-thiogalactopyranoside (IPTG). lac repressor encoded by lacI
   1934..1956    +  RBS            RBS: efficient ribosome binding site from bacteriophage T7 gene 10 (Olins and Rangwala, 1989)
   2854..2903    +  CDS            SET1 (fragment): solubility-enhancement tag derived from T7 phage gene 10B
   2911..2958    +  terminator     T7 terminator: transcription terminator for bacteriophage T7 RNA polymerase
   2995..3423    +  rep_origin     f1 ori (sequence partly withheld): f1 bacteriophage origin of replication; arrow indicates direction of (+) strand synthesis
   3476..3533    +  promoter       AmpR promoter (fragment): bla
   3542..4357    -  CDS            KanR: aminoglycoside phosphotransferase; aph(3')-Ia; confers resistance to kanamycin in bacteria or G418 (Geneticin®) in eukaryotes
   4479..5024    +  rep_origin     p15A ori: Plasmids containing the medium-copy-number p15A origin of replication can be propagated in E. coli cells that contain a second plasmid with the ColE1 origin.
   5084..5217    +  rep_origin     RSF ori (fragment): Plasmids containing the RSF 1030 origin of replication can be propagated in E. coli cells that contain additional plasmids with compatible origins.
   5222..5361    -  misc_feature   bom: basis of mobility region from pBR322
   5463..5654    -  CDS            rop: Rop protein, which maintains plasmids at low copy number; rop
   5671..6051    +  CDS            YPB1_ECOLX: Protein predicted: Swiss-Prot protein existence level 4. From Escherichia coli.
