[The description below was written by a language model from this plasmid's Addgene catalogue record and pLannotate feature annotations shown in this document.]
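Description:
pET26b(modified)-Sm-F is a bacterial expression plasmid built on a modified pET26b backbone for producing the gas vesicle protein GvpF from Priestia megaterium fused at its N terminus, through a synthetic linker, to the SmallBiT fragment of split NanoLuc luciferase. The fusion was assembled by Gibson cloning. In the annotated 6,056 nt sequence, the expression cassette follows the standard pET layout: a T7 promoter followed directly by a lac operator, the phage T7 gene 10 ribosome binding site, an unannotated stretch of roughly 900 nt that presumably holds the SmallBiT-linker-GvpF coding sequence, and a T7 terminator. A plasmid-borne lacI gene with its own promoter supplies lac repressor, so transcription depends on a host that provides T7 RNA polymerase and is relieved by IPTG.

Selection is by kanamycin through the aph(3')-Ia (KanR) gene. The feature table identifies a p15A origin of replication rather than the usual pBR322-type origin of pET26b, which is probably the "modified" aspect of the backbone and fits the low copy number listed in the record. p15A is compatible with ColE1-type plasmids, allowing coexistence with a second plasmid in the same cell. The bom site, rop gene, and f1 origin are also present. Short hits to tetracycline resistance, RSF origin, AmpR promoter and SET1 are fragments and likely backbone remnants or annotation artefacts.

The associated study maps protein-protein interactions among gas vesicle assembly proteins. This construct would serve as the SmallBiT partner in split-luciferase complementation assays, where luminescence is restored when GvpF associates with a protein carrying the complementary large fragment. The record does not describe the partner plasmid.
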