Addgene plasmid #216989: pET26b(modified)-Sm-F
Purpose: Expression of Small BiT-Linker-GvpF
Depositing lab: George Lu. Depositing organization: Rice University. Publication: Elucidating the assembly of gas vesicles by systematic protein-protein interaction analysis. Iburg M, Anderson AP, Wong VT, Anton ED, He A, Lu GJ. EMBO J. 2024 Oct;43(19):4156-4172. doi: 10.1038/s44318-024-00178-2. Epub 2024 Sep 3. PubMed 39227754.
Backbone
  Vector backbone: pET26b
  Vector type: Bacterial Expression
Growth in bacteria
  Bacterial resistance: Kanamycin, 50 μg/mL
  Growth temperature: 30°C
  Growth strain: DH5alpha
  Copy number: Low Copy
Gene/Insert
  Gene/Insert name: Small BiT-Linker-GvpF
  Species: Synthetic; Priestia megaterium
  Tag / fusion protein: Split Nanoluciferase SmallBiT (N terminal on insert)
  Cloning method: Gibson Cloning
Terms and licenses: Academic/Nonprofit Terms; Industry Terms: Not Available to Industry
Depositor comments: Please visit https://www.biorxiv.org/content/10.1101/2023.07.23.550228v1 for bioRxiv preprint.
How to cite: pET26b(modified)-Sm-F was a gift from George Lu (Addgene plasmid # 216989 ; http://n2t.net/addgene:216989 ; RRID:Addgene_216989)
